Addgene plasmid #219808: pZac2.1-GfaABC1D -IgK- TurboID- NCAN IL-HA
Purpose: Secreted HA-tagged TurboID-NCAN-IL domain for extracellular proximity labeling
Depositing lab: Cagla Eroglu. Depositing organization: Duke University. Publication: Astrocyte-secreted neurocan controls inhibitory synapse formation and function. Irala D, Wang S, Sakers K, Nagendren L, Ulloa Severino FP, Bindu DS, Savage JT, Eroglu C. Neuron. 2024 Mar 27:S0896-6273(24)00161-2. doi: 10.1016/j.neuron.2024.03.007. PubMed 38574730.
Backbone
  Vector backbone: pZac2.1
  Vector type: Mammalian Expression, AAV
Growth in bacteria
  Bacterial resistance: Ampicillin, 100 μg/mL
  Growth temperature: 37°C
  Growth strain: NEB Stable
  Copy number: High Copy
Gene/Insert
  Gene/Insert name: IgK
  Species: M. musculus (mouse)
  Entrez Gene: Igk (a.k.a. kappa)
Terms and licenses: Academic/Nonprofit Terms; Industry Terms: Not Available to Industry
How to cite: pZac2.1-GfaABC1D -IgK- TurboID- NCAN IL-HA was a gift from Cagla Eroglu (Addgene plasmid # 219808 ; http://n2t.net/addgene:219808 ; RRID:Addgene_219808)
