[The description below was written by a language model from this plasmid's Addgene catalogue record and pLannotate feature annotations shown in this document.]
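Description:
pZac2.1-GfaABC1D -IgK- TurboID- NCAN IL-HA is a 6,661-nt AAV transfer plasmid built on the pZac2.1 backbone for mammalian expression. It is maintained in E. coli through a high-copy ColE1/pUC-type origin and an ampicillin resistance gene (β-lactamase). The backbone also carries an f1 phage origin and remnants of the lac region (lacI and lacZα fragments, lac promoter and operator) that play no part in the payload. Two AAV2 inverted terminal repeats flank the expression cassette, so the sequence between them can be packaged into recombinant AAV particles when replication and capsid functions are supplied in trans.

The plasmid name indicates that expression is driven by GfaABC1D, a compact GFAP-derived promoter commonly used for astrocyte-selective expression. The automated annotation does not label this promoter, but an unannotated stretch between the upstream ITR and the chimeric β-globin/immunoglobulin intron is where it would be expected to lie. Downstream of the intron, and of a short T7 promoter, the open reading frame begins with the mouse Igκ light-chain leader, which directs the product into the secretory pathway. This is followed by TurboID, an engineered high-activity biotin ligase, and then the neurocan (NCAN) IL domain with an HA epitope tag. The feature table labels the region after TurboID as a fragment of pig aggrecan. This most likely reflects homology between these related proteoglycans rather than the true identity of the insert, and the HA tag itself is not annotated. An SV40 polyadenylation signal terminates the transcript.

According to the record, the secreted HA-tagged fusion is intended for extracellular proximity labeling, in which proteins near the neurocan domain are biotinylated.
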