Features (pLannotate 1.2.2; 18 found; start..end, strand, type, name):
      2..94      +  CDS            lacI (fragment): lac repressor; lacI; The lac repressor binds to the lac operator to inhibit transcription in E. coli. This inhibition can be relieved by adding lactose or isopropyl-β-D-thiogalactopyranoside (IPTG).
    107..128     +  protein_bind   CAP binding site: CAP binding activates transcription in the presence of cAMP. E. coli catabolite activator protein
    143..173     +  promoter       lac promoter: promoter for the E. coli lac operon
    181..197     +  protein_bind   lac operator: The lac repressor binds to the lac operator to inhibit transcription in E. coli. This inhibition can be relieved by adding lactose or isopropyl-β-D-thiogalactopyranoside (IPTG). lac repressor encoded by lacI
    258..388     -  repeat_region  AAV2 ITR (fragment): inverted terminal repeat of adeno-associated virus serotype 2 inverted
   1239..1371    +  intron         chimeric intron: chimera between introns from human β-globin and immunoglobulin heavy chain genes
   1416..1434    +  promoter       T7 promoter: promoter for bacteriophage T7 RNA polymerase
   1475..1537    +  sig_peptide    Igκ leader: leader sequence from mouse immunoglobulin κ light chain
   1556..2515    +  CDS            TurboID: mutant of the E. coli biotin ligase BioID engineered for improved catalytic efficiency (Branon et al., 2018)
   2666..3598    +  CDS            ACAN (fragment): PGCA_PIG - Also known as AGC1. Experimental evidence at protein level: Swiss-Prot protein existence level 1. This proteoglycan is a major component of extracellular matrix of cartilagenous tissues. A major function of this protein is to resist compression in cartilage. It binds avidly to hyaluronic acid via an N-terminal globular region. May play a regulatory role in the matrix assembly of the cartilage. From Sus scrofa (Pig).
   3686..3807    -  polyA_signal   SV40 poly(A) signal: SV40 polyadenylation signal
   3830..3898    -  CDS            large T antigen (fragment): large T antigen from SV40 (simian virus 40)
   3969..4099    +  repeat_region  AAV2 ITR (fragment): inverted terminal repeat of adeno-associated virus serotype 2 inverted
   4113..4270    +  CDS            lacZα (fragment): LacZα fragment of β-galactosidase; lacZ fragment
   4275..4703    +  rep_origin     f1 ori (sequence partly withheld): f1 bacteriophage origin of replication; arrow indicates direction of (+) strand synthesis
   4756..4860    +  promoter       AmpR promoter: bla
   4861..5721    +  CDS            AmpR: β-lactamase; bla; confers resistance to ampicillin, carbenicillin, and related antibiotics
   5892..6480    +  rep_origin     ori: high-copy-number ColE1/pMB1/pBR322/pUC origin of replication
>Addgene plasmid #219808 | pZac2.1-GfaABC1D -IgK- TurboID- NCAN IL-HA | addgene full sequence | sequence record 439372 | Addgene NGS Result
AGCGCCCAATACGCAAACCGCCTCTCCCCGCGCGTTGGCCGATTCATTAATGCAGCTGGCACGACAGGTT
TCCCGACTGGAAAGCGGGCAGTGAGCGCAACGCAATTAATGTGAGTTAGCTCACTCATTAGGCACCCCAG
GCTTTACACTTTATGCTTCCGGCTCGTATGTTGTGTGGAATTGTGAGCGGATAACAATTTCACACAGGAA
ACAGCTATGACCATGATTACGCCAGATTTAATTAAGGCCTTAATTAGGCTGCGCGCTCGCTCGCTCACTG
AGGCCGCCCGGGCAAAGCCCGGGCGTCGGGCGACCTTTGGTCGCCCGGCCTCAGTGAGCGAGCGAGCGCG
CAGAGAGGGAGTGGCCAACTCCATCACTAGGGGTTCCTTGTAGTTAATGATTAACCCGCCATGCTACTTA
TCTACGTAGCCATGCTCTAGGAAGATCTAACATATCCTGGTGTGGAGTAGGGGACGCTGCTCTGACAGAG
GCTCGGGGGCCTGAGCTGGCTCTGTGAGCTGGGGAGGAGGCAGACAGCCAGGCCTTGTCTGCAAGCAGAC
CTGGCAGCATTGGGCTGGCCGCCCCCCAGGGCCTCCTCTTCATGCCCAGTGAATGACTCACCTTGGCACA
GACACAATGTTCGGGGTGGGCACAGTGCCTGCTTCCCGCCGCACCCCAGCCCCCCTCAAATGCCTTCCGA
GAAGCCCATTGAGCAGGGGGCTTGCATTGCACCCCAGCCTGACAGCCTGGCATCTTGGGATAAAAGCAGC
ACAGCCCCCTAGGGGCTGCCCTTGCTGTGTGGCGCCACCGGCGGTGGAGAACAAGGCTCTATTCAGCCTG
TGCCCAGGAAAGGGGATCAGGGGATGCCCAGGCATGGACAGTGGGTGGCAGGGGGGGAGAGGAGGGCTGT
CTGCTTCCCAGAAGTCCAAGGACACAAATGGGTGAGGGGAGAGCTCTCCCCATAGCTGGGCTGCGGCCCA
ACCCCACCCCCTCAGGCTATGCCAGGGGGTGTTGCCAGGGGCACCCGGGCATCGCCAGTCTAGCCCACTC
CTTCATAAAGCCCTCGCATCCCAGGAGCGAGCAGAGCCAGAGCAGGTTGGAGAGGAGACGCATCACCTCC
GCTGCTCGCAAGCTTTATTGCGGTAGTTTATCACAGTTAAATTGCTAACGCAGTCAGTGCTTCTGACACA
ACAGTCTCGAACTTAAGCTGCAGAAGTTGGTCGTGAGGCACTGGGCAGGTAAGTATCAAGGTTACAAGAC
AGGTTTAAGGAGACCAATAGAAACTGGGCTTGTCGAGACAGAGAAGACTCTTGCGTTTCTGATAGGCACC
TATTGGTCTTACTGACATCCACTTTGCCTTTCTCTCCACAGGTGTCCACTCCCAGTTCAATTACAGCTCT
TAAGGCTAGAGTACTTAATACGACTCACTATAGGCTAGCCTCGAGAATTCGCGGCCCAGGCGGCCCAGGC
CACCATGGAGACAGACACACTCCTGCTATGGGTACTGCTGCTCTGGGTTCCAGGTTCCACTGGTGACGCG
GCCCAGGAATTCACCATGAAAGACAATACTGTGCCTCTGAAGCTGATCGCTCTCCTGGCTAATGGCGAGT
TCCATAGTGGCGAACAGCTGGGAGAAACCCTGGGCATGTCCAGGGCCGCTATCAACAAGCACATTCAGAC
TCTGCGCGACTGGGGCGTGGACGTGTTCACCGTGCCCGGAAAGGGCTACTCTCTGCCCGAGCCTATCCCG
CTGCTGAACGCTAAACAGATTCTGGGACAGCTGGACGGCGGGAGCGTGGCAGTCCTGCCTGTGGTCGACT
CCACCAATCAGTACCTGCTGGATCGAATCGGCGAGCTGAAGAGTGGGGATGCTTGCATTGCAGAATATCA
GCAGGCAGGGAGAGGAAGCAGAGGGAGGAAATGGTTCTCTCCTTTTGGAGCTAACCTGTACCTGAGTATG
TTTTGGCGCCTGAAGCGGGGACCAGCAGCAATCGGCCTGGGCCCGGTCATCGGAATTGTCATGGCAGAAG
CGCTGCGAAAGCTGGGAGCAGACAAGGTGCGAGTCAAATGGCCCAATGACCTGTATCTGCAGGATAGAAA
GCTGGCAGGCATCCTGGTGGAGCTGGCCGGAATAACAGGCGATGCTGCACAGATCGTCATTGGCGCCGGG
ATTAACGTGGCTATGAGGCGCGTGGAGGAAAGCGTGGTCAATCAGGGCTGGATCACACTGCAGGAAGCAG
GGATTAACCTGGACAGGAATACTCTGGCCGCTACGCTGATCCGAGAGCTGCGGGCAGCCCTGGAACTGTT
CGAGCAGGAAGGCCTGGCTCCATATCTGCCACGGTGGGAGAAGCTGGATAACTTCATCAATAGACCCGTG
AAGCTGATCATTGGGGACAAAGAGATTTTCGGGATTAGCCGGGGGATTGATAAACAGGGAGCCCTGCTGC
TGGAACAGGACGGAGTTATCAAACCCTGGATGGGCGGAGAAATCAGTCTGCGGTCTGCCGAAAAGCTTTA
CCCTTACGATGTACCGGATTACGCATCTAGATCGGAATTCGGCTCCACCGGCTCCACCGGCTCCACCGGC
GCGGATCCACCGGTCGCCACCATGGACACCACCGCCACGGAAAAGGGGCTTCGCATGCTGAAGTCAGGGT
CAGGACCCGTCCGTGCTGCCCTGGCAGAGCTAGTGGCCCTGCCCTGCTTCTTTACCCTGCAACCACGGCT
AAGCTCCCTGCGAGACATTCCTCGGATCAAGTGGACTAAGGTTCAGACTGCATCAGGCCAGCGACAGGAT
TTGCCAATCTTGGTGGCCAAAGACAACGTGGTGCGTGTGGCCAAGGGCTGGCAGGGACGGGTGTCATTGC
CTGCTTATCCCCGGCACAGAGCCAATGCTACCCTTCTGCTGGGGCCACTTCGAGCAAGCGACTCTGGGCT
GTATCGCTGCCAAGTGGTAAAGGGTATCGAAGATGAGCAGGACCTGGTAACCCTGGAAGTGACAGGCGTC
GTGTTCCATTATCGGGCGGCCCGGGACCGCTATGCGCTGACCTTCGCTGAGGCCCAGGAGGCTTGTCGCC
TAAGCTCTGCTACCATCGCTGCCCCACGGCACCTGCAGGCTGCCTTTGAAGATGGCTTTGACAACTGCGA
CGCGGGCTGGCTCTCAGACCGCACGGTTCGGTACCCGATCACTCAGTCGCGTCCTGGTTGCTATGGTGAC
CGCAGCAGTCTCCCGGGTGTTCGGAGCTACGGGAGACGCGACCCGCAGGAACTCTACGATGTCTACTGCT
TTGCCCGCGAGCTAGGGGGTGAAGTCTTTTACGTGGGCCCGGCCCGCCGACTGACCCTGGCGGGCGCGCG
GGCACAATGTCAGCGGCAGGGTGCAGCGCTGGCCTCGGTGGGGCAGTTGCACCTGGCCTGGCACGAGGGC
CTGGACCAGTGCGACCCGGGCTGGCTGGCAGACGGCAGCGTGCGCTACCCCATCCAGACTCCGCGCCGGC
GTTGCGGGGGCCCCGCCCCAGGTGTGCGCACTGTGTACCGCTTCGCCAACCGCACCGGCTTTCCTGCGCC
AGGAGCACGCTTCGACGCCTACTGCTTCCGAGCTCATCACCATACAGCACAACATGGAGATCTTTACCCT
TACGATGTACCGGATTACGCAGGCGGCCGCTTCGAGCAGACATGATAAGATACATTGATGAGTTTGGACA
AACCACAACTAGAATGCAGTGAAAAAAATGCTTTATTTGTGAAATTTGTGATGCTATTGCTTTATTTGTA
ACCATTATAAGCTGCAATAAACAAGTTAACAACAACAATTGCATTCATTTTATGTTTCAGGTTCAGGGGG
AGATGTGGGAGGTTTTTTAAAGCAAGTAAAACCTCTACAAATGTGGTAAAATCGATAAGGATCTTCCTAG
AGCATGGCTACGTAGATAAGTAGCATGGCGGGTTAATCATTAACTACAAGGAACCCCTAGTGATGGAGTT
GGCCACTCCCTCTCTGCGCGCTCGCTCGCTCACTGAGGCCGGGCGACCAAAGGTCGCCCGACGCCCGGGC
TTTGCCCGGGCGGCCTCAGTGAGCGAGCGAGCGCGCAGCCTTAATTAACCTAATTCACTGGCCGTCGTTT
TACAACGTCGTGACTGGGAAAACCCTGGCGTTACCCAACTTAATCGCCTTGCAGCACATCCCCCTTTCGC
CAGCTGGCGTAATAGCGAAGAGGCCCGCACCGATCGCCCTTCCCAACAGTTGCGCAGCCTGAATGGCGAA
TGGG
[124 nt withheld, positions 4275-4398]
C
[91 nt withheld, positions 4400-4490]
A
[49 nt withheld, positions 4492-4540]
CCTTTGACGTTGGAGTCCACGTTCTTT
[37 nt withheld, positions 4568-4604]
ACCCTATCTCGGTCTATTCTTTTGATTTATAAGGGATTTTGCCGATTTCGGCCTATTGGTTAAAAAATGA
GCTGATTTAACAAAAATTTAACGCGAATTTTAACAAAATATTAACGCTTACAATTTAGGTGGCACTTTTC
GGGGAAATGTGCGCGGAACCCCTATTTGTTTATTTTTCTAAATACATTCAAATATGTATCCGCTCATGAG
ACAATAACCCTGATAAATGCTTCAATAATATTGAAAAAGGAAGAGTATGAGTATTCAACATTTCCGTGTC
GCCCTTATTCCCTTTTTTGCGGCATTTTGCCTTCCTGTTTTTGCTCACCCAGAAACGCTGGTGAAAGTAA
AAGATGCTGAAGATCAGTTGGGTGCACGAGTGGGTTACATCGAACTGGATCTCAACAGCGGTAAGATCCT
TGAGAGTTTTCGCCCCGAAGAACGTTTTCCAATGATGAGCACTTTTAAAGTTCTGCTATGTGGCGCGGTA
TTATCCCGTATTGACGCCGGGCAAGAGCAACTCGGTCGCCGCATACACTATTCTCAGAATGACTTGGTTG
AGTACTCACCAGTCACAGAAAAGCATCTTACGGATGGCATGACAGTAAGAGAATTATGCAGTGCTGCCAT
AACCATGAGTGATAACACTGCGGCCAACTTACTTCTGACAACGATCGGAGGACCGAAGGAGCTAACCGCT
TTTTTGCACAACATGGGGGATCATGTAACTCGCCTTGATCGTTGGGAACCGGAGCTGAATGAAGCCATAC
CAAACGACGAGCGTGACACCACGATGCCTGTAGCAATGGCAACAACGTTGCGCAAACTATTAACTGGCGA
ACTACTTACTCTAGCTTCCCGGCAACAATTAATAGACTGGATGGAGGCGGATAAAGTTGCAGGACCACTT
CTGCGCTCGGCCCTTCCGGCTGGCTGGTTTATTGCTGATAAATCTGGAGCCGGTGAGCGTGGGTCTCGCG
GTATCATTGCAGCACTGGGGCCAGATGGTAAGCCCTCCCGTATCGTAGTTATCTACACGACGGGGAGTCA
GGCAACTATGGATGAACGAAATAGACAGATCGCTGAGATAGGTGCCTCACTGATTAAGCATTGGTAACTG
TCAGACCAAGTTTACTCATATATACTTTAGATTGATTTAAAACTTCATTTTTAATTTAAAAGGATCTAGG
TGAAGATCCTTTTTGATAATCTCATGACCAAAATCCCTTAACGTGAGTTTTCGTTCCACTGAGCGTCAGA
CCCCGTAGAAAAGATCAAAGGATCTTCTTGAGATCCTTTTTTTCTGCGCGTAATCTGCTGCTTGCAAACA
AAAAAACCACCGCTACCAGCGGTGGTTTGTTTGCCGGATCAAGAGCTACCAACTCTTTTTCCGAAGGTAA
CTGGCTTCAGCAGAGCGCAGATACCAAATACTGTTCTTCTAGTGTAGCCGTAGTTAGGCCACCACTTCAA
GAACTCTGTAGCACCGCCTACATACCTCGCTCTGCTAATCCTGTTACCAGTGGCTGCTGCCAGTGGCGAT
AAGTCGTGTCTTACCGGGTTGGACTCAAGACGATAGTTACCGGATAAGGCGCAGCGGTCGGGCTGAACGG
GGGGTTCGTGCACACAGCCCAGCTTGGAGCGAACGACCTACACCGAACTGAGATACCTACAGCGTGAGCT
ATGAGAAAGCGCCACGCTTCCCGAAGGGAGAAAGGCGGACAGGTATCCGGTAAGCGGCAGGGTCGGAACA
GGAGAGCGCACGAGGGAGCTTCCAGGGGGAAACGCCTGGTATCTTTATAGTCCTGTCGGGTTTCGCCACC
TCTGACTTGAGCGTCGATTTTTGTGATGCTCGTCAGGGGGGCGGAGCCTATGGAAAAACGCCAGCAACGC
GGCCTTTTTACGGTTCCTGGCCTTTTGCTGGCCTTTTGCTCACATGTTCTTTCCTGCGTTATCCCCTGAT
TCTGTGGATAACCGTATTACCGCCTTTGAGTGAGCTGATACCGCTCGCCGCAGCCGAACGACCGAGCGCA
GCGAGTCAGTGAGCGAGGAAGCGGAAG
